Addgene plasmid #178462: pH6-2xmNeon
Purpose: A tandem mNeonGreen fluorescent protein (2xmNeon) with an N-terminal 6xHis-tag in pET28a.
Depositing lab: Siegfried Musser. Depositing organization: Texas A&M Health Science Center. Publication: Oligomerization state of the functional bacterial twin-arginine translocation (Tat) receptor complex. Sharma A, Chowdhury R, Musser SM. Commun Biol. 2022 Sep 19;5(1):988. doi: 10.1038/s42003-022-03952-2. PubMed 36123532.
Backbone
  Vector backbone: pET28a
  Backbone manufacturer: Novagen
  Backbone size w/o insert (bp): 5303
  Total vector size (bp): 6752
  Vector type: Bacterial Expression
Growth in bacteria
  Bacterial resistance: Kanamycin, 50 μg/mL
  Growth temperature: 37°C
  Growth strain: DH5alpha
  Copy number: High Copy
Gene/Insert
  Gene/Insert name: mNeonGreen dimer
  Species: Branchiostoma lanceolatum
  Insert size (bp): 1473
  GenBank ID: KC295282.1
  Promoter: T7
  Tag / fusion protein: 6xHis (N terminal on insert)
  Cloning method: Restriction Enzyme; 5′ cloning site SpeI (not destroyed); 3′ cloning site SpeI (not destroyed)
  Sequencing primers: 5′ taatacgactcactatagg; 3′ ggccccaaggggttatgc
Resource information
  A portion of this plasmid was derived from a plasmid made by: Addgene #69146
Terms and licenses: Academic/Nonprofit Terms; Industry Terms: Not Available to Industry
Depositor comments: The mNeonGreen coding sequence was PCR amplified from pH6-mNeon (Addgene #178460) with an SpeI site at both ends and inserted into the vector fragment of pH6-mNeon digested with SpeI.
How to cite: pH6-2xmNeon was a gift from Siegfried Musser (Addgene plasmid # 178462 ; http://n2t.net/addgene:178462 ; RRID:Addgene_178462)
