[The description below was written by a language model from this plasmid's Addgene catalogue record and pLannotate feature annotations shown in this document.]
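Description:
pH6-2xmNeon is a bacterial expression plasmid built on the Novagen pET28a backbone, about 6.75 kb in total, that produces a tandem dimer of the green/yellow fluorescent protein mNeonGreen (derived from Branchiostoma lanceolatum) carrying an N-terminal 6xHis tag. It is propagated in E. coli through a ColE1/pBR322-type origin, accompanied by the bom mobility region and the rop gene, and is selected with kanamycin through an aminoglycoside phosphotransferase (KanR) cassette. An f1 phage origin is also present. The catalogue lists the plasmid as high copy, although rop is normally associated with reduced copy number. The short tetracycline-resistance and AmpR-promoter fragments flagged in the annotation are backbone remnants rather than functional markers.

Expression is driven by a T7 promoter followed directly by a lac operator and the phage T7 gene 10 ribosome binding site, with a T7 terminator downstream. The plasmid-encoded lacI gene supplies the repressor, so transcription requires a host providing T7 RNA polymerase and is induced with IPTG or lactose. The open reading frame begins with a short histidine stretch (annotated as a fragment of a composite tag), then two mNeonGreen coding sequences in the same orientation separated by a short linker. According to the depositor, the second copy was PCR-amplified from the single-copy parent pH6-mNeon with SpeI sites at both ends and inserted into that parent cut with SpeI. A further histidine-coding fragment lies downstream of the second copy, as in pET28a, but the record does not say whether it is translated. The associated publication concerns the oligomeric state of the bacterial Tat receptor complex. The record does not state the specific role of this His-purifiable two-fluorophore protein in that work.
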