Features (pLannotate 1.2.2; 21 found; start..end, strand, type, name):
     12..440     +  rep_origin     f1 ori (sequence partly withheld): f1 bacteriophage origin of replication; arrow indicates direction of (+) strand synthesis
    493..550     +  promoter       AmpR promoter (fragment): bla
    559..1374    -  CDS            KanR: aminoglycoside phosphotransferase; aph(3')-Ia; confers resistance to kanamycin in bacteria or G418 (Geneticin®) in eukaryotes
   1496..2084    +  rep_origin     ori: high-copy-number ColE1/pMB1/pBR322/pUC origin of replication
   2270..2409    -  misc_feature   bom: basis of mobility region from pBR322
   2511..2702    -  CDS            rop: Rop protein, which maintains plasmids at low copy number; rop
   2719..3099    +  CDS            YPB1_ECOLX: Protein predicted: Swiss-Prot protein existence level 4. From Escherichia coli.
   3171..3462    -  CDS            TcR (fragment): tetracycline efflux protein; tet; confers resistance to tetracycline
   3477..3498    -  protein_bind   CAP binding site: CAP binding activates transcription in the presence of cAMP. E. coli catabolite activator protein
   3511..4593    -  CDS            lacI: lac repressor; lacI; The lac repressor binds to the lac operator to inhibit transcription in E. coli. This inhibition can be relieved by adding lactose or isopropyl-β-D-thiogalactopyranoside (IPTG).
   4594..4671    -  promoter       lacI promoter: lacI
   4679..4958    -  CDS            TcR (fragment): tetracycline efflux protein; tet; confers resistance to tetracycline
   4980..4998    +  promoter       T7 promoter: promoter for bacteriophage T7 RNA polymerase
   4999..5023    +  protein_bind   lac operator: The lac repressor binds to the lac operator to inhibit transcription in E. coli. This inhibition can be relieved by adding lactose or isopropyl-β-D-thiogalactopyranoside (IPTG). lac repressor encoded by lacI
   5038..5060    +  RBS            RBS: efficient ribosome binding site from bacteriophage T7 gene 10 (Olins and Rangwala, 1989)
   5073..5090    +  CDS            capTEV™ (fragment): composite tag for in vivo biotinylation, TEV protease cleavage, and 6xHis tagging
   5103..5810    +  CDS            mNeonGreen: mNeonGreen is a basic (constitutively fluorescent) green/yellow fluorescent protein published in 2013, derived from Branchiostoma lanceolatum. It is reported to be a very rapidly-maturing monomer with moderate acid sensitivity.
   5835..6542    +  CDS            mNeonGreen: mNeonGreen is a basic (constitutively fluorescent) green/yellow fluorescent protein published in 2013, derived from Branchiostoma lanceolatum. It is reported to be a very rapidly-maturing monomer with moderate acid sensitivity.
   6592..6609    +  CDS            9xHis (fragment): 9xHis affinity tag
   6619..6668    +  CDS            SET1 (fragment): solubility-enhancement tag derived from T7 phage gene 10B
   6676..6723    +  terminator     T7 terminator: transcription terminator for bacteriophage T7 RNA polymerase
>Addgene plasmid #178462 | pH6-2xmNeon | addgene full sequence | sequence record 392802 | Addgene NGS Result
TGGCGAATGGG
[124 nt withheld, positions 12-135]
C
[91 nt withheld, positions 137-227]
A
[49 nt withheld, positions 229-277]
CCTTTGACGTTGGAGTCCACGTTCTTT
[37 nt withheld, positions 305-341]
ACCCTATCTCGGTCTATTCTTTTGATTTATAAGGGATTTTGCCGATTTCGGCCTATTGGTTAAAAAATGA
GCTGATTTAACAAAAATTTAACGCGAATTTTAACAAAATATTAACGCTTACAATTTAGGTGGCACTTTTC
GGGGAAATGTGCGCGGAACCCCTATTTGTTTATTTTTCTAAATACATTCAAATATGTATCCGCTCATGAA
TTAATTCTTAGAAAAACTCATCGAGCATCAAATGAAACTGCAATTTATTCATATCAGGATTATCAATACC
ATATTTTTGAAAAAGCCGTTTCTGTAATGAAGGAGAAAACTCACCGAGGCAGTTCCATAGGATGGCAAGA
TCCTGGTATCGGTCTGCGATTCCGACTCGTCCAACATCAATACAACCTATTAATTTCCCCTCGTCAAAAA
TAAGGTTATCAAGTGAGAAATCACCATGAGTGACGACTGAATCCGGTGAGAATGGCAAAAGTTTATGCAT
TTCTTTCCAGACTTGTTCAACAGGCCAGCCATTACGCTCGTCATCAAAATCACTCGCATCAACCAAACCG
TTATTCATTCGTGATTGCGCCTGAGCGAGACGAAATACGCGATCGCTGTTAAAAGGACAATTACAAACAG
GAATCGAATGCAACCGGCGCAGGAACACTGCCAGCGCATCAACAATATTTTCACCTGAATCAGGATATTC
TTCTAATACCTGGAATGCTGTTTTCCCGGGGATCGCAGTGGTGAGTAACCATGCATCATCAGGAGTACGG
ATAAAATGCTTGATGGTCGGAAGAGGCATAAATTCCGTCAGCCAGTTTAGTCTGACCATCTCATCTGTAA
CATCATTGGCAACGCTACCTTTGCCATGTTTCAGAAACAACTCTGGCGCATCGGGCTTCCCATACAATCG
ATAGATTGTCGCACCTGATTGCCCGACATTATCGCGAGCCCATTTATACCCATATAAATCAGCATCCATG
TTGGAATTTAATCGCGGCCTAGAGCAAGACGTTTCCCGTTGAATATGGCTCATAACACCCCTTGTATTAC
TGTTTATGTAAGCAGACAGTTTTATTGTTCATGACCAAAATCCCTTAACGTGAGTTTTCGTTCCACTGAG
CGTCAGACCCCGTAGAAAAGATCAAAGGATCTTCTTGAGATCCTTTTTTTCTGCGCGTAATCTGCTGCTT
GCAAACAAAAAAACCACCGCTACCAGCGGTGGTTTGTTTGCCGGATCAAGAGCTACCAACTCTTTTTCCG
AAGGTAACTGGCTTCAGCAGAGCGCAGATACCAAATACTGTCCTTCTAGTGTAGCCGTAGTTAGGCCACC
ACTTCAAGAACTCTGTAGCACCGCCTACATACCTCGCTCTGCTAATCCTGTTACCAGTGGCTGCTGCCAG
TGGCGATAAGTCGTGTCTTACCGGGTTGGACTCAAGACGATAGTTACCGGATAAGGCGCAGCGGTCGGGC
TGAACGGGGGGTTCGTGCACACAGCCCAGCTTGGAGCGAACGACCTACACCGAACTGAGATACCTACAGC
GTGAGCTATGAGAAAGCGCCACGCTTCCCGAAGGGAGAAAGGCGGACAGGTATCCGGTAAGCGGCAGGGT
CGGAACAGGAGAGCGCACGAGGGAGCTTCCAGGGGGAAACGCCTGGTATCTTTATAGTCCTGTCGGGTTT
CGCCACCTCTGACTTGAGCGTCGATTTTTGTGATGCTCGTCAGGGGGGCGGAGCCTATGGAAAAACGCCA
GCAACGCGGCCTTTTTACGGTTCCTGGCCTTTTGCTGGCCTTTTGCTCACATGTTCTTTCCTGCGTTATC
CCCTGATTCTGTGGATAACCGTATTACCGCCTTTGAGTGAGCTGATACCGCTCGCCGCAGCCGAACGACC
GAGCGCAGCGAGTCAGTGAGCGAGGAAGCGGAAGAGCGCCTGATGCGGTATTTTCTCCTTACGCATCTGT
GCGGTATTTCACACCGCAATGGTGCACTCTCAGTACAATCTGCTCTGATGCCGCATAGTTAAGCCAGTAT
ACACTCCGCTATCGCTACGTGACTGGGTCATGGCTGCGCCCCGACACCCGCCAACACCCGCTGACGCGCC
CTGACGGGCTTGTCTGCTCCCGGCATCCGCTTACAGACAAGCTGTGACCGTCTCCGGGAGCTGCATGTGT
CAGAGGTTTTCACCGTCATCACCGAAACGCGCGAGGCAGCTGCGGTAAAGCTCATCAGCGTGGTCGTGAA
GCGATTCACAGATGTCTGCCTGTTCATCCGCGTCCAGCTCGTTGAGTTTCTCCAGAAGCGTTAATGTCTG
GCTTCTGATAAAGCGGGCCATGTTAAGGGCGGTTTTTTCCTGTTTGGTCACTGATGCCTCCGTGTAAGGG
GGATTTCTGTTCATGGGGGTAATGATACCGATGAAACGAGAGAGGATGCTCACGATACGGGTTACTGATG
ATGAACATGCCCGGTTACTGGAACGTTGTGAGGGTAAACAACTGGCGGTATGGATGCGGCGGGACCAGAG
AAAAATCACTCAGGGTCAATGCCAGCGCTTCGTTAATACAGATGTAGGTGTTCCACAGGGTAGCCAGCAG
CATCCTGCGATGCAGATCCGGAACATAATGGTGCAGGGCGCTGACTTCCGCGTTTCCAGACTTTACGAAA
CACGGAAACCGAAGACCATTCATGTTGTTGCTCAGGTCGCAGACGTTTTGCAGCAGCAGTCGCTTCACGT
TCGCTCGCGTATCGGTGATTCATTCTGCTAACCAGTAAGGCAACCCCGCCAGCCTAGCCGGGTCCTCAAC
GACAGGAGCACGATCATGCGCACCCGTGGGGCCGCCATGCCGGCGATAATGGCCTGCTTCTCGCCGAAAC
GTTTGGTGGCGGGACCAGTGACGAAGGCTTGAGCGAGGGCGTGCAAGATTCCGAATACCGCAAGCGACAG
GCCGATCATCGTCGCGCTCCAGCGAAAGCGGTCCTCGCCGAAAATGACCCAGAGCGCTGCCGGCACCTGT
CCTACGAGTTGCATGATAAAGAAGACAGTCATAAGTGCGGCGACGATAGTCATGCCCCGCGCCCACCGGA
AGGAGCTGACTGGGTTGAAGGCTCTCAAGGGCATCGGTCGAGATCCCGGTGCCTAATGAGTGAGCTAACT
TACATTAATTGCGTTGCGCTCACTGCCCGCTTTCCAGTCGGGAAACCTGTCGTGCCAGCTGCATTAATGA
ATCGGCCAACGCGCGGGGAGAGGCGGTTTGCGTATTGGGCGCCAGGGTGGTTTTTCTTTTCACCAGTGAG
ACGGGCAACAGCTGATTGCCCTTCACCGCCTGGCCCTGAGAGAGTTGCAGCAAGCGGTCCACGCTGGTTT
GCCCCAGCAGGCGAAAATCCTGTTTGATGGTGGTTAACGGCGGGATATAACATGAGCTGTCTTCGGTATC
GTCGTATCCCACTACCGAGATATCCGCACCAACGCGCAGCCCGGACTCGGTAATGGCGCGCATTGCGCCC
AGCGCCATCTGATCGTTGGCAACCAGCATCGCAGTGGGAACGATGCCCTCATTCAGCATTTGCATGGTTT
GTTGAAAACCGGACATGGCACTCCAGTCGCCTTCCCGTTCCGCTATCGGCTGAATTTGATTGCGAGTGAG
ATATTTATGCCAGCCAGCCAGACGCAGACGCGCCGAGACAGAACTTAATGGGCCCGCTAACAGCGCGATT
TGCTGGTGACCCAATGCGACCAGATGCTCCACGCCCAGTCGCGTACCGTCTTCATGGGAGAAAATAATAC
TGTTGATGGGTGTCTGGTCAGAGACATCAAGAAATAACGCCGGAACATTAGTGCAGGCAGCTTCCACAGC
AATGGCATCCTGGTCATCCAGCGGATAGTTAATGATCAGCCCACTGACGCGTTGCGCGAGAAGATTGTGC
ACCGCCGCTTTACAGGCTTCGACGCCGCTTCGTTCTACCATCGACACCACCACGCTGGCACCCAGTTGAT
CGGCGCGAGATTTAATCGCCGCGACAATTTGCGACGGCGCGTGCAGGGCCAGACTGGAGGTGGCAACGCC
AATCAGCAACGACTGTTTGCCCGCCAGTTGTTGTGCCACGCGGTTGGGAATGTAATTCAGCTCCGCCATC
GCCGCTTCCACTTTTTCCCGCGTTTTCGCAGAAACGTGGCTGGCCTGGTTCACCACGCGGGAAACGGTCT
GATAAGAGACACCGGCATACTCTGCGACATCGTATAACGTTACTGGTTTCACATTCACCACCCTGAATTG
ACTCTCTTCCGGGCGCTATCATGCCATACCGCGAAAGGTTTTGCGCCATTCGATGGTGTCCGGGATCTCG
ACGCTCTCCCTTATGCGACTCCTGCATTAGGAAGCAGCCCAGTAGTAGGTTGAGGCCGTTGAGCACCGCC
GCCGCAAGGAATGGTGCATGCAAGGAGATGGCGCCCAACAGTCCCCCGGCCACGGGGCCTGCCACCATAC
CCACGCCGAAACAAGCGCTCATGAGCCCGAAGTGGCGAGCCCGATCTTCCCCATCGGTGATGTCGGCGAT
ATAGGCGCCAGCAACCGCACCTGTGGCGCCGGTGATGCCGGCCACGATGCGTCCGGCGTAGAGGATCGAG
ATCTCGATCCCGCGAAATTAATACGACTCACTATAGGGGAATTGTGAGCGGATAACAATTCCCCTCTAGA
AATAATTTTGTTTAACTTTAAGAAGGAGATATACCATGGGTCATCATCATCATCATCATACTAGTGGTAC
CATGGTGTCCAAGGGCGAAGAGGACAACATGGCCAGCCTGCCTGCCACCCACGAGCTGCACATCTTCGGC
AGCATCAACGGCGTGGACTTCGACATGGTGGGACAGGGCACCGGCAACCCCAACGACGGCTACGAGGAAC
TGAACCTGAAGTCCACAAAGGGCGACCTGCAGTTCAGCCCCTGGATTCTGGTGCCCCACATCGGCTACGG
CTTCCACCAGTACCTGCCCTACCCCGACGGCATGAGCCCTTTCCAAGCCGCCATGGTGGATGGCAGCGGC
TACCAGGTGCACCGGACCATGCAGTTTGAGGACGGCGCCAGCCTGACCGTGAACTACAGGTACACATACG
AGGGCAGCCACATCAAGGGCGAGGCCCAAGTGAAGGGCACAGGCTTTCCAGCCGACGGCCCCGTGATGAC
CAATAGCCTGACAGCCGCCGACTGGTGCAGAAGCAAGAAAACCTACCCCAATGACAAGACCATCATCAGC
ACCTTCAAGTGGTCCTACACCACCGGCAATGGCAAGCGGTACAGAAGCACCGCCCGGACCACCTACACCT
TCGCCAAACCCATGGCCGCCAACTACCTGAAGAACCAGCCTATGTACGTGTTCCGCAAGACCGAGCTGAA
GCACTCCAAGACAGAACTGAACTTCAAAGAGTGGCAGAAAGCCTTCACCGACGTGATGGGCATGGACGAG
CTGTACAAGCAATTGGGTAGCGGCAGCACTAGTATGGTGTCCAAGGGCGAAGAGGACAACATGGCCAGCC
TGCCTGCCACCCACGAGCTGCACATCTTCGGCAGCATCAACGGCGTGGACTTCGACATGGTGGGACAGGG
CACCGGCAACCCCAACGACGGCTACGAGGAACTGAACCTGAAGTCCACAAAGGGCGACCTGCAGTTCAGC
CCCTGGATTCTGGTGCCCCACATCGGCTACGGCTTCCACCAGTACCTGCCCTACCCCGACGGCATGAGCC
CTTTCCAAGCCGCCATGGTGGATGGCAGCGGCTACCAGGTGCACCGGACCATGCAGTTTGAGGACGGCGC
CAGCCTGACCGTGAACTACAGGTACACATACGAGGGCAGCCACATCAAGGGCGAGGCCCAAGTGAAGGGC
ACAGGCTTTCCAGCCGACGGCCCCGTGATGACCAATAGCCTGACAGCCGCCGACTGGTGCAGAAGCAAGA
AAACCTACCCCAATGACAAGACCATCATCAGCACCTTCAAGTGGTCCTACACCACCGGCAATGGCAAGCG
GTACAGAAGCACCGCCCGGACCACCTACACCTTCGCCAAACCCATGGCCGCCAACTACCTGAAGAACCAG
CCTATGTACGTGTTCCGCAAGACCGAGCTGAAGCACTCCAAGACAGAACTGAACTTCAAAGAGTGGCAGA
AAGCCTTCACCGACGTGATGGGCATGGACGAGCTGTACAAGTGAGGATCCGAATTCGAGCTCCGTCGACA
AGCTTGCGGCCGCACTCGAGCACCACCACCACCACCACTGAGATCCGGCTGCTAACAAAGCCCGAAAGGA
AGCTGAGTTGGCTGCTGCCACCGCTGAGCAATAACTAGCATAACCCCTTGGGGCCTCTAAACGGGTCTTG
AGGGGTTTTTTGCTGAAAGGAGGAACTATATCCGGAT
